Addgene plasmid #78285: J-sRNA-331Bb
Purpose: An inducible small RNA with E.coli Hfq targeting K. rhaeticus UGPase mRNA
Depositing lab: Tom Ellis. Depositing organization: Imperial College London. Publication: Engineering control of bacterial cellulose production using a genetic toolkit and a new cellulose-producing strain. Florea M, Hagemann H, Santosa G, Abbott J, Micklem CN, Spencer-Milnes X, de Arroyo Garcia L, Paschou D, Lazenbatt C, Kong D, Chughtai H, Jensen K, Freemont PS, Kitney R, Reeve B, Ellis T. Proc Natl Acad Sci U S A. 2016 Jun 14;113(24):E3431-40. doi: 10.1073/pnas.1522985113. Epub 2016 May 31. PubMed 27247386.
Backbone
  Vector backbone: pSEVA331Bb
  Backbone size w/o insert (bp): 2893
Growth in bacteria
  Bacterial resistance: Chloramphenicol, 25 μg/mL
  Growth temperature: 37°C
  Growth strain: DH5alpha
  Copy number: Unknown
Gene/Insert
  Gene/Insert name: j-sRNA-331
Terms and licenses: Academic/Nonprofit Terms; Industry Terms: Not Available to Industry
How to cite: J-sRNA-331Bb was a gift from Tom Ellis (Addgene plasmid # 78285 ; http://n2t.net/addgene:78285 ; RRID:Addgene_78285)
