[The description below was written by a language model from this plasmid's Addgene catalogue record and pLannotate feature annotations shown in this document.]
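Description:
J-sRNA-331Bb is a broad-host-range bacterial plasmid built on pSEVA331Bb, a BioBrick-compatible SEVA-format backbone, and designed for inducible gene knockdown in the cellulose-producing bacterium K. rhaeticus. It replicates through the pBBR1 oriV together with its cognate pBBR1 Rep protein, a system that functions in E. coli and in many other Gram-negative species. An incP oriT allows the plasmid to be mobilised by conjugation when transfer functions are supplied in trans. Selection is by chloramphenicol, conferred by a cat gene under its own promoter. The record lists the copy number as unknown. Terminators (rrnB T1, lambda t0) flank the cargo region and insulate it from the backbone, and a BioBrick prefix is annotated at the cloning junction.

The cargo of roughly 1.7 kb combines three functional parts. A luxR coding sequence from Aliivibrio fischeri lies downstream of a fragment annotated as the lacIq promoter and is followed by the rrnB T1 and T7Te terminators. LuxR is the transcriptional activator that responds to an acyl-homoserine lactone autoinducer, which presumably provides the inducibility stated in the record. However, no LuxR-responsive promoter is annotated in the feature table. Next comes a region matching MicC, a small RNA scaffold commonly used for synthetic sRNAs. According to the stated purpose, the sRNA targets the K. rhaeticus UGPase mRNA. Downstream is the E. coli hfq gene, encoding the RNA chaperone that promotes sRNA–mRNA pairing and translational repression, supplied so that the scaffold has its native partner in the heterologous host. The associated work concerns engineered control of bacterial cellulose production, and this construct serves there as an inducible UGPase knockdown tool.
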