Features (pLannotate 1.2.2; 14 found; start..end, strand, type, name):
      1..37      +  promoter       lacIq promoter (fragment): lacI (mutant); In the lacIq allele, a single base change in the promoter boosts expression of the lacI gene about 10-fold.
     64..813     +  CDS            luxR: LUXR_ALIFS - Experimental evidence at protein level: Swiss-Prot protein existence level 1. Transcriptional activator of the bioluminescence operon. Binds to the OHHL autoinducer. From Aliivibrio fischeri (Vibrio fischeri).
    861..932     +  terminator     rrnB T1 terminator: transcription terminator T1 from the E. coli rrnB gene
    948..975     +  terminator     T7Te terminator: phage T7 early transcription terminator
   1025..1152    +  ncRNA          MicC: Accession: RF00121 - MicC RNA
   1306..1611    +  CDS            hfq: HFQ_ECOLI - Experimental evidence at protein level: Swiss-Prot protein existence level 1. RNA chaperone that binds small regulatory RNA (sRNAs) and mRNAs to facilitate mRNA translational regulation in response to envelope stress, environmental stress and changes in metabolite concentrations. Involved in the regulation of stress responses mediated by the sigma factors RpoS, sigma-E and sigma-32 (PubMed:17158661). Binds with high specificity to tRNAs (PubMed:18230766). Binds sRNA antitoxin RalA (PubMed:24748661). In vitro, stimulates synthesis of long tails by poly(A) polymerase I (PubMed:106774
   1695..1789    +  terminator     lambda t0 terminator: transcription terminator from phage lambda
   1837..1939    +  promoter       cat promoter: promoter of the E. coli cat gene encoding chloramphenicol acetyltransferase
   1940..2596    +  CDS            cat: CAT_ECOLX - Experimental evidence at protein level: Swiss-Prot protein existence level 1. This enzyme is an effector of chloramphenicol resistance in bacteria. From Escherichia coli. This protein is used as a marker in many commonly used cloning vectors, such as pACYC184.
   2748..2856    +  oriT           oriT: incP origin of transfer
   2867..3529    -  CDS            pBBR1 Rep: replication protein for the broad-host-range plasmid pBBR1 from Bordetella bronchiseptica
   3530..4301    -  rep_origin     pBBR1 oriV: replication origin of the broad-host-range plasmid pBBR1 from Bordetella bronchiseptica; requires the pBBR1 Rep protein for replication
   4416..4502    -  terminator     rrnB T1 terminator: Escherichia coli rrnB; transcription terminator T1 from the E. coli rrnB gene
   4541..4562    +  misc_feature   BioBrick prefix: BioBrick prefix for parts that do not start with "ATG"
>Addgene plasmid #78285 | J-sRNA-331Bb | depositor full sequence | sequence record 146144 | J-sRNA-331Bb sequence 4562 bps
TGGTGCAAAACCTTTCGCGGTATGGCATGATAGCGCCTACTAGAGAAAGAGGAGAAATACTAGATGAAAA
ACATAAATGCCGACGACACATACAGAATAATTAATAAAATTAAAGCTTGTAGAAGCAATAATGATATTAA
TCAATGCTTATCTGATATGACTAAAATGGTACATTGTGAATATTATTTACTCGCGATCATTTATCCTCAT
TCTATGGTTAAATCTGATATTTCAATCCTAGATAATTACCCTAAAAAATGGAGGCAATATTATGATGACG
CTAATTTAATAAAATATGATCCTATAGTAGATTATTCTAACTCCAATCATTCACCAATTAATTGGAATAT
ATTTGAAAACAATGCTGTAAATAAAAAATCTCCAAATGTAATTAAAGAAGCGAAAACATCAGGTCTTATC
ACTGGGTTTAGTTTCCCTATTCATACGGCTAACAATGGCTTCGGAATGCTTAGTTTTGCACATTCAGAAA
AAGACAACTATATAGATAGTTTATTTTTACATGCGTGTATGAACATACCATTAATTGTTCCTTCTCTAGT
TGATAATTATCGAAAAATAAATATAGCAAATAATAAATCAAACAACGATTTAACCAAAAGAGAAAAAGAA
TGTTTAGCGTGGGCATGCGAAGGAAAAAGCTCTTGGGATATTTCAAAAATATTAGGTTGCAGTGAGCGTA
CTGTCACTTTCCATTTAACCAATGCGCAAATGAAACTCAATACAACAAACCGCTGCCAAAGTATTTCTAA
AGCAATTTTAACAGGAGCAATTGATTGCCCATACTTTAAAAATTAATAACACTGATAGTGCTAGTGTAGA
TCACTACTAGAGCCAGGCATCAAATAAAACGAAAGGCTCAGTCGAAAGACTGGGCCTTTCGTTTTATCTG
TTGTTTGTCGGTGAACGCTCTCTACTAGAGTCACACTGGCTCACCTTCGGGTGGGCCTTTCTGCGTTTAT
ATACTAGAGACCTGTAGGATCGTACAGGTTTACGCAAGAAAATGGTTTGTTATAGTCGAATGGCTTTTTT
AAGGGGCTTAATCACTTTCTGTTGGGCCATTGCATTGCCACTGATTTTCCAACATATAAAAAGACAAGCC
CGAACAGTCGTCCGGGCTTTTTTTCTCGAGCTCGAGCCAATTATTGAAGGCCGCTAACGCGGCCTTTTTT
TGTTTCTGGTCTCCCTACTAGTAACCTGTAGGATCGTACAGGTTTACGCAAGAAAATGGTTTGTTATAGT
CGAATAAAATGCATGACACGCAAATACTACAAGGAGGAATTCTATATGGCTAAGGGGCAATCTTTACAAG
ATCCGTTCCTGAACGCACTGCGTCGGGAACGTGTTCCAGTTTCTATTTATTTGGTGAATGGTATTAAGCT
GCAAGGGCAAATCGAGTCTTTTGATCAGTTCGTGATCCTGTTGAAAAACACGGTCAGCCAGATGGTTTAC
AAGCACGCGATTTCTACTGTTGTCCCGTCTCGCCCGGTTTCTCATCACAGTAACAACGCCGGTGGCGGTA
CCAGCAGTAACTACCATCATGGTAGCAGCGCGCAGAATACTTCCGCGCAACAGGACAGCGAAGAAACCGA
ATAATACTAGCTCGGTACCAAATTCCAGAAAAGAGACGCTTTCGAGCGTCTTTTTTCGTTTTGGTCCGCG
GCCGCTGCAGCTTGGACTCCTGTTGATAGATCCAGTAATGACCTCAGAACTCCATCTGGATTTGTTCAGA
ACGCTCGGTTGCCGCCGGGCGTTTTTTATTGGTGAGAATCCAGGGGTCCCCAATAATTACGATTTAAATT
GGCGAAAATGAGACGTTGATCGGCACGTAAGAGGTTCCAACTTTCACCATAATGAAATAAGATCACTACC
GGGCGTATTTTTTGAGTTATCGAGATTTTCAGGAGCTAAGGAAGCTAAAATGGAGAAAAAAATCACTGGA
TATACCACCGTTGATATATCCCAATGGCATCGTAAAGAACATTTTGAGGCATTTCAGTCAGTTGCTCAAT
GTACCTATAACCAGACCGTTCAGCTGGATATTACGGCCTTTTTAAAGACCGTAAAGAAAAATAAGCACAA
GTTTTATCCGGCCTTTATTCACATTCTTGCCCGCCTGATGAATGCTCATCCGGAATTTCGTATGGCAATG
AAAGACGGTGAGCTGGTGATATGGGATAGTGTTCACCCTTGTTACACCGTTTTCCATGAGCAAACTGAAA
CGTTTTCATCGCTCTGGAGTGAATACCACGACGATTTCCGGCAGTTTCTACACATATATTCGCAAGATGT
GGCGTGTTACGGTGAAAACCTGGCCTATTTCCCTAAAGGGTTTATTGAGAATATGTTTTTCGTCTCAGCC
AATCCCTGGGTGAGTTTCACCAGTTTTGATTTAAACGTGGCCAATATGGACAACTTCTTCGCCCCCGTTT
TCACCATGGGCAAATATTATACGCAAGGCGACAAGGTGCTGATGCCGCTGGCGATTCAGGTTCATCATGC
CGTTTGTGATGGCTTCCATGTCGGCAGAATGCTTAATGAATTACAACAGTACTGCGATGAGTGGCAGGGC
GGGGCGTAATTTGACTTTTGTCCTTTTCCGCTGCATAACCCTGCTTCGGGGTCATTATAGCGATTTTTTC
GGTATATCCATCCTTTTTCGCACGATATACAGGATTTTGCCAAAGGGTTCGTGTAGACTTTCCTTGGTGT
ATCCAACGGCGTCAGCCGGGCAGGATAGGTGAAGTAGGCCCACCCGCGAGCGGGTGTTCCTTCTTCACTG
TCCCTTATTCGCACCTGGCGGTGCTCAACGGGAATCCTGCTCTGCGAGGCTGGCCGTAGGCCGGCCCTAC
CGGCGCGGCAGCGTTACCCGTGTCGGCGGCTCCAACGGCTCGCCATCGTCCAGAAAACACGGCTCATCGG
GCATCGGCAGGCGCTGCTGCCCGCGCCGTTCCCATTCCTCCGTTTCGGTCAAGGCTGGCAGGTCTGGTTC
CATGCCCGGAATGCCGGGCTGGCTGGGCGGCTCCTCGCCGGGGCCGGTCGGTAGTTGCTGCTCGCCCGGA
TACAGGGTCGGGATGCGGCGCAGGTCGCCATGCCCCAACAGCGATTCGTCCTGGTCGTCGTGATCAACCA
CCACGGCGGCACTGAACACCGACAGGCGCAACTGGTCGCGGGGCTGGCCCCACGCCACGCGGTCATTGAC
CACGTAGGCCGACACGGTGCCGGGGCCGTTGAGCTTCACGACGGAGATCCAGCGCTCGGCCACCAAGTCC
TTGACTGCGTATTGGACCGTCCGCAAAGAACGTCCGATGAGCTTGGAAAGTGTCTTCTGGCTGACCACCA
CGGCGTTCTGGTGGCCCATCTGCGCCACGAGGTGATGCAGCAGCATTGCCGCCGTGGGTTTCCTCGCAAT
AAGCCCGGCCCACGCCTCATGCGCTTTGCGTTCCGTTTGCACCCAGTGACCGGGCTTGTTCTTGGCTTGA
ATGCCGATTTCTCTGGACTGCGTGGCCATGCTTATCTCCATGCGGTAGGGGTGCCGCACGGTTGCGGCAC
CATGCGCAATCAGCTGCAACTTTTCGGCAGCGCGACAACAATTATGCGTTGCGTAAAAGTGGCAGTCAAT
TACAGATTTTCTTTAACCTACGCAATGAGCTATTGCGGGGGGTGCCGCAATGAGCTGTTGCGTACCCCCC
TTTTTTAAGTTGTTGATTTTTAAGTCTTTCGCATTTCGCCCTATATCTAGTTCTTTGGTGCCCAAAGAAG
GGCACCCCTGCGGGGTTCCCCCACGCCTTCGGCGCGGCTCCCCCTCCGGCAAAAAGTGGCCCCTCCGGGG
CTTGTTGATCGACTGCGCGGCCTTCGGCCTTGCCCAAGGTGGCGCTGCCCCCTTGGAACCCCCGCACTCG
CCGCCGTGAGGCTCGGGGGGCAGGCGGGCGGGCTTCGCCCTTCGACTGCCCCCACTCGCATAGGCTTGGG
TCGTTCCAGGCGCGTCAAGGCCAAGCCGCTGCGCGGTCGCTGCGCGAGCCTTGACCCGCCTTCCACTTGG
TGTCCAACCGGCAAGCGAAGCGCGCAGGCCGCAGGCCGGAGGCTTTTCCCCAGAGAAAATTAAAAAAATT
GATGGGGCAAGGCCGCAGGCCGCGCAGTTGGAGCCGGTGGGTATGTGGTCGAAGGCTGGGTAGCCGGTGG
GCAATCCCTGTGGTCAAGCTCGTGGGCAGGCGCAGCCTGTCCATCAGCTTGTCCAGCAGGGTTGTCCACG
GGCCGAGCGAAGCGAGCCAGCCGGTGGCCGCTCGCGGCCATCGTCCACATATCCACGGGCTGGCAAGGGA
GCGCAGCGACCGCGCAGGGCGAAGCCCGGAGAGCAAGCCCGTAGGGGGGGCGCGCCCAGCTGTCTAGGGC
GGCGGATTTGTCCTACTCAGGAGAGCGTTCACCGACAAACAACAGATAAAACGAAAGGCCCAGTCTTTCG
ACTGAGCCTTTCGTTTTATTTGATGCCTTTAATTAAAGCGGATAACAATTTCACACAGGAGAATTCGCGG
CCGCTTCTAGAG
