>Addgene plasmid #78285 | J-sRNA-331Bb | addgene partial sequence | sequence record 151019 | M13pUC-Rev 5'-AGCGGATAACAATTTCACACAGG-3'
TGATAGCGCCTACTAGAGAAAGAGGAGAAATACTAGATGAAAAACATAAATGCCGACGACACATACAGAA
TAATTAATAAAATTAAAGCTTGTAGAAGCAATAATGATATTAATCAATGCTTATCTGATATGACTAAAAT
GGTACATTGTGAATATTATTTACTCGCGATCATTTATCCTCATTCTATGGTTAAATCTGATATTTCAATC
CTAGATAATTACCCTAAAAAATGGAGGCAATATTATGATGACGCTAATTTAATAAAATATGATCCTATAG
TAGATTATTCTAACTCCAATCATTCACCAATTAATTGGAATATATTTGAAAACAATGCTGTAAATAAAAA
ATCTCCAAATGTAATTAAAGAAGCGAAAACATCAGGTCTTATCACTGGGTTTAGTTTCCCTATTCATACG
GCTAACAATGGCTTCGGAATGCTTAGTTTTGCACATTCAGAAAAAGACAACTATATAGATAGTTTATTTT
TACATGCGTGTATGAACATACCATTAATTGTTCCTTCTCTAGTTGATAATTATCGAAAAATAAATATAGC
AAATAATAAATCAAACAACGATTTAACCAAAAGAGAAAAAGAATGTTTAGCGTGGGCATGCGAAGGAAAA
AGCTCTTGGGATATTTCAAAAATATTAGGTTGCAGTGAGCGTACTGTCACTTTCCATTTAACCAATGCGC
AA
