>Addgene plasmid #78285 | J-sRNA-331Bb | addgene partial sequence | sequence record 151355 | LuxR-R 5'-cgtcatcataatattgcctcca-3'
ACCATAGAATGAGGATAAATGATCGCGAGTAAATAATATTCACAATGTACCATTTTAGTCATATCAGATA
AGCATTGATTAATATCATTATTGCTTCTACAAGCTTTAATTTTATTAATTATTCTGTATGTGTCGTCGGC
ATTTATGTTTTTCATCTAGTATTTCTCCTCTTTCTCTAGTAGGCGCTATCATGCCATACCGCGAAAGGTT
TTGCACCACTCTAGAAGCGGCCGCGAATTCTCCTGTGTGAAATTGTTATCCGCTTTAATTAAAGGCATCA
AATAAAACGAAAGGCTCAGTCGAAAGACTGGGCCTTTCGTTTTATCTGTTGTTTGTCGGTGAACGCTCTC
CTGAGTAGGACAAATCCGCCGCCCTAGACAGCTGGGCGCGCCCCCCCTACGGGCTTGCTCTCCGGGCTTC
GCCCTGCGCGGTCGCTGCGCTCCCTTGCCAGCCCGTGGATATGTGGACGATG
